Addgene plasmid #182952: SpCas9-mSA*
Purpose: Express SpCas9-mSA*
Depositing lab: Wen Xue. Publication: Genome-wide detection of CRISPR editing in vivo using GUIDE-tag. Liang SQ, Liu P, Smith JL, Mintzer E, Maitland S, Dong X, Yang Q, Lee J, Haynes CM, Zhu LJ, Watts JK, Sontheimer EJ, Wolfe SA, Xue W. Nat Commun. 2022 Jan 21;13(1):437. doi: 10.1038/s41467-022-28135-9. PubMed 35064134.
Backbone
  Vector backbone: PMAX
  Vector type: Mammalian Expression, CRISPR
Growth in bacteria
  Bacterial resistance: Kanamycin, 25 μg/mL
  Growth temperature: 37°C
  Growth strain: DH5alpha
  Copy number: High Copy
Gene/Insert
  Gene/Insert name: SpCas9-mSA*
  Promoter: CMV
  Cloning method: Gibson Cloning
  Sequencing primers: 5′ T7
Terms and licenses: Academic/Nonprofit Terms; Industry Terms: Not Available to Industry
How to cite: SpCas9-mSA* was a gift from Wen Xue (Addgene plasmid # 182952 ; http://n2t.net/addgene:182952 ; RRID:Addgene_182952)
