[The description below was written by a language model from this plasmid's Addgene catalogue record and pLannotate feature annotations shown in this document.]
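Description:
SpCas9-mSA* is a mammalian expression plasmid built on the pMAX backbone that drives production of Streptococcus pyogenes Cas9 fused to a monomeric streptavidin variant. It is maintained in E. coli as a high-copy plasmid through a ColE1/pUC-type origin and selected with kanamycin. Resistance comes from a Tn5 aminoglycoside phosphotransferase (NeoR/KanR) gene that sits next to a fragment of the bla promoter. No eukaryotic promoter is annotated upstream of this marker, so the record gives no evidence that it can be used for G418 selection in mammalian cells.

The expression cassette starts with the human cytomegalovirus immediate-early enhancer and promoter, followed by a chimeric β-globin/immunoglobulin heavy chain intron, a standard element for improving transcript processing and expression. A T7 promoter lies just upstream of the coding region; it serves as the sequencing primer site and could in principle support in vitro transcription. The open reading frame encodes Cas9, then a 3xHA epitope tag for detection, then the mSA domain, a monomeric streptavidin/rhizavidin hybrid that binds biotin. The asterisk in the name suggests a modified mSA, but the record does not say what the modification is. Nuclear localisation signals are not annotated, although unannotated sequence flanks the Cas9 and mSA features. An SV40 polyadenylation signal is annotated downstream of the cassette, listed on the reverse strand along with small multiple cloning site and T3 promoter remnants. No guide RNA cassette is present, so the guide must be supplied separately.

The construct comes from work on genome-wide detection of CRISPR editing in vivo (GUIDE-tag). There, a biotin-binding Cas9 fusion would plausibly tether a biotinylated DNA tag near nuclease cut sites, although the record itself states only that the plasmid expresses SpCas9-mSA*.
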