Features (pLannotate 1.2.2; 15 found; start..end, strand, type, name):
    140..517     +  enhancer       CMV enhancer: human cytomegalovirus immediate early enhancer
    519..718     +  promoter       CMV promoter: human cytomegalovirus (CMV) immediate early promoter
    813..945     +  intron         chimeric intron: chimera between introns from human β-globin and immunoglobulin heavy chain genes
    975..993     +  promoter       T7 promoter: promoter for bacteriophage T7 RNA polymerase
   1191..5291    +  CDS            Cas9: Cas9 (Csn1) endonuclease from the Streptococcus pyogenes Type II CRISPR/Cas system generates RNA-guided double strand breaks in DNA
   5325..5414    +  CDS            3xHA: three tandem HA epitope tags
   5496..5837    +  CDS            mSA: monomeric streptavidin/rhizavidin hybrid (Lim et al., 2013)
   5859..5883    -  misc_feature   MCS (fragment): pBluescript multiple cloning site
   5996..6020    -  misc_feature   MCS (fragment): pBluescript multiple cloning site
   6033..6050    -  promoter       T3 promoter (fragment): promoter for bacteriophage T3 RNA polymerase
   6083..6164    -  polyA_signal   SV40 poly(A) signal: SV40 polyadenylation signal
   6187..6255    -  CDS            large T antigen (fragment): large T antigen from SV40 (simian virus 40)
   6362..6950    -  rep_origin     ori: high-copy-number ColE1/pMB1/pBR322/pUC origin of replication
   7031..7825    -  CDS            NeoR/KanR: aminoglycoside phosphotransferase from Tn5; aph(3')-II (or nptII); confers resistance to neomycin, kanamycin, and G418 (Geneticin®)
   7826..7852    -  promoter       AmpR promoter (fragment): bla
>Addgene plasmid #182952 | SpCas9-mSA* | addgene full sequence | sequence record 358846 | Addgene NGS Result
TCAATATTGGCCATTAGCCATATTATTCATTGGTTATATAGCATAAATCAATATTGGCTATTGGCCATTG
CATACGTTGTATCTATATCATAATATGTACATTTATATTGGCTCATGTCCAATATGACCGCCATGTTGGC
ATTGATTATTGACTAGTTATTAATAGTAATCAATTACGGGGTCATTAGTTCATAGCCCATATATGGAGTT
CCGCGTTACATAACTTACGGTAAATGGCCCGCCTGGCTGACCGCCCAACGACCCCCGCCCATTGACGTCA
ATAATGACGTATGTTCCCATAGTAACGCCAATAGGGACTTTCCATTGACGTCAATGGGTGGAGTATTTAC
GGTAAACTGCCCACTTGGCAGTACATCAAGTGTATCATATGCCAAGTCCGCCCCCTATTGACGTCAATGA
CGGTAAATGGCCCGCCTGGCATTATGCCCAGTACATGACCTTACGGGACTTTCCTACTTGGCAGTACATC
TACGTATTAGTCATCGCTATTACCATGGTGATGCGGTTTTGGCAGTACACCAATGGGCGTGGATAGCGGT
TTGACTCACGGGGATTTCCAAGTCTCCACCCCATTGACGTCAATGGGAGTTTGTTTTGGCACCAAAATCA
ACGGGACTTTCCAAAATGTCGTAATAACCCCGCCCCGTTGACGCAAATGGGCGGTAGGCGTGTACGGTGG
GAGGTCTATATAAGCAGAGGTCGTTTAGTGAACCGTCAGATCACTAGTAGCTTTATTGCGGTAGTTTATC
ACAGTTAAATTGCTAACGCAGTCAGTGCTCGACTGATCACAGGTAAGTATCAAGGTTACAAGACAGGTTT
AAGGAGGCCAATAGAAACTGGGCTTGTCGAGACAGAGAAGATTCTTGCGTTTCTGATAGGCACCTATTGG
TCTTACTGACATCCACTTTGCCTTTCTCTCCACAGGGGTACCGAAGCCGCTAGCGCTACCGGTCTAATAC
GACTCACTATAGGGCGAATTGGGTACCGGGCCCGCCACCATGGCTAGCCCCGCCGCCAAGCGCGTGAAGC
TGGACGGCGGCAGCGGCGGCGGCAGCGGCGGCGGCAGCGGCCCGGCAGCTAAGAGGGTGAAACTGGATGG
CGGTAGCGGCGGAGGCAGCGGTGGCGGCAGCGGCCCCCTCGAGCCGGCAGCTAAGAGGGTGAAACTGGAT
GACAAGAAGTACTCCATTGGGCTCGATATCGGTACCAACAGCGTCGGCTGGGCCGTCATTACGGACGAGT
ACAAGGTGCCGAGCAAAAAATTCAAAGTTCTGGGCAATACCGATCGCCACAGCATAAAGAAGAACCTCAT
TGGAGCCCTCCTGTTCGACTCCGGGGAGACGGCCGAAGCCACGCGGCTCAAAAGAACAGCACGGCGCAGA
TATACCCGCAGAAAGAATCGGATCTGCTACCTGCAGGAGATCTTTAGTAATGAGATGGCTAAGGTGGATG
ACTCTTTCTTCCATAGGCTGGAGGAGTCCTTTTTGGTGGAGGAGGATAAAAAGCACGAGCGCCACCCAAT
CTTTGGCAATATCGTGGACGAGGTGGCGTACCATGAAAAGTACCCAACCATATATCATCTGAGGAAGAAG
CTGGTAGACAGTACTGATAAGGCTGACTTGCGGTTGATCTATCTCGCGCTGGCGCACATGATCAAATTTC
GGGGACACTTCCTCATCGAGGGGGACCTGAACCCAGACAACAGCGATGTCGACAAACTCTTTATCCAACT
GGTTCAGACTTACAATCAGCTTTTCGAGGAGAACCCGATCAACGCATCCGGCGTTGACGCCAAAGCAATC
CTGAGCGCTAGGCTGTCCAAATCCCGGCGGCTCGAAAACCTCATCGCACAGCTCCCTGGGGAGAAGAAGA
ACGGCCTGTTTGGTAATCTTATCGCCCTGTCACTCGGGCTGACCCCCAACTTTAAATCTAACTTCGACCT
GGCCGAAGATGCCAAGCTGCAACTGAGCAAAGACACCTACGATGATGATCTCGACAATCTGCTGGCCCAG
ATCGGCGACCAGTACGCAGACCTTTTTTTGGCGGCAAAGAACCTGTCAGACGCCATTCTGCTGAGTGATA
TTCTGCGAGTGAACACGGAGATCACCAAAGCTCCGCTGAGCGCTAGTATGATCAAGCGCTATGATGAGCA
CCACCAAGACTTGACTTTGCTGAAGGCCCTTGTCAGACAGCAACTGCCTGAGAAGTACAAGGAAATTTTC
TTCGATCAGTCTAAAAATGGCTACGCCGGATACATTGACGGCGGAGCAAGCCAGGAGGAATTTTACAAAT
TTATTAAGCCCATCTTGGAAAAAATGGACGGCACCGAGGAGCTGCTGGTAAAGCTGAACAGAGAAGATCT
GTTGCGCAAACAGCGCACTTTCGACAATGGAAGCATCCCCCACCAGATTCACCTGGGCGAACTGCACGCT
ATCCTCAGGCGGCAAGAGGATTTCTACCCCTTTTTGAAAGATAACAGGGAAAAGATTGAGAAAATCCTCA
CATTTCGGATACCCTACTATGTAGGCCCCCTCGCTCGGGGAAATTCCAGATTCGCGTGGATGACTCGCAA
ATCAGAAGAGACCATCACTCCCTGGAACTTCGAGGAAGTCGTGGATAAGGGGGCCTCTGCCCAGTCCTTC
ATCGAAAGGATGACTAACTTTGATAAAAATCTGCCTAACGAAAAGGTGCTTCCTAAACACTCTCTGCTGT
ACGAGTACTTCACAGTTTATAACGAGCTCACCAAGGTCAAATACGTCACAGAAGGGATGAGAAAGCCAGC
ATTCCTGTCTGGAGAGCAGAAGAAAGCTATCGTGGACCTCCTCTTCAAGACGAACCGGAAAGTTACCGTG
AAACAGCTCAAAGAAGACTATTTCAAAAAGATTGAATGTTTCGACTCTGTTGAAATCAGCGGAGTGGAGG
ATCGCTTCAACGCATCCCTGGGAACGTATCACGATCTCCTGAAAATCATTAAAGACAAGGACTTCCTGGA
CAATGAGGAGAACGAGGACATTCTTGAGGACATTGTCCTCACCCTTACGTTGTTTGAAGATAGGGAGATG
ATTGAAGAACGCTTGAAAACTTACGCTCATCTCTTCGACGACAAAGTCATGAAACAGCTCAAGAGACGCC
GATATACAGGATGGGGGCGGCTGTCAAGAAAACTGATCAATGGCATCCGAGACAAGCAGAGTGGAAAGAC
AATCCTGGATTTTCTTAAGTCCGATGGATTTGCCAACCGGAACTTCATGCAGTTGATCCATGATGACTCT
CTCACCTTTAAGGAGGACATCCAGAAAGCACAAGTTTCTGGCCAGGGGGACAGTCTTCACGAGCACATCG
CTAATCTTGCAGGTAGCCCAGCTATCAAAAAGGGAATACTGCAGACCGTTAAGGTCGTGGATGAACTCGT
CAAAGTAATGGGAAGGCATAAGCCCGAGAATATCGTTATCGAGATGGCCCGAGAGAACCAAACTACCCAG
AAGGGACAGAAGAACAGTAGGGAAAGGATGAAGAGGATTGAAGAGGGTATAAAAGAACTGGGGTCCCAAA
TCCTTAAGGAACACCCAGTTGAAAACACCCAGCTTCAGAATGAGAAGCTCTACCTGTACTACCTGCAGAA
CGGCAGGGACATGTACGTGGATCAGGAACTGGACATCAACCGGTTGTCCGACTACGACGTGGATCATATC
GTGCCCCAAAGCTTTCTCAAAGATGATTCTATTGATAATAAAGTGTTGACAAGATCCGATAAAAATAGAG
GGAAGAGTGATAACGTCCCCTCAGAAGAAGTTGTCAAGAAAATGAAAAATTATTGGCGGCAGCTGCTGAA
CGCCAAACTGATCACACAACGGAAGTTCGATAATCTGACTAAGGCTGAACGAGGTGGCCTGTCTGAGTTG
GATAAAGCCGGCTTCATCAAAAGGCAGCTTGTTGAGACACGCCAGATCACCAAGCACGTGGCCCAAATTC
TCGATTCACGCATGAACACCAAGTACGATGAAAATGACAAACTGATTCGAGAGGTGAAAGTTATTACTCT
GAAGTCTAAGCTGGTCTCAGATTTCAGAAAGGACTTTCAGTTTTATAAGGTGAGAGAGATCAACAATTAC
CACCATGCGCATGATGCCTACCTGAATGCAGTGGTAGGCACTGCACTTATCAAAAAATATCCCAAGCTGG
AATCTGAATTTGTTTACGGAGACTATAAAGTGTACGATGTTAGGAAAATGATCGCAAAGTCTGAGCAGGA
AATAGGCAAGGCCACCGCTAAGTACTTCTTTTACAGCAATATTATGAATTTTTTCAAGACCGAGATTACA
CTGGCCAATGGAGAGATTCGGAAGCGACCACTTATCGAAACAAACGGAGAAACAGGAGAAATCGTGTGGG
ACAAGGGTAGGGATTTCGCGACAGTCCGCAAGGTCCTGTCCATGCCGCAGGTGAACATCGTTAAAAAGAC
CGAAGTACAGACCGGAGGCTTCTCCAAGGAAAGTATCCTCCCGAAAAGGAACAGCGACAAGCTGATCGCA
CGCAAAAAAGATTGGGACCCCAAGAAATACGGCGGATTCGATTCTCCTACAGTCGCTTACAGTGTACTGG
TTGTGGCCAAAGTGGAGAAAGGGAAGTCTAAAAAACTCAAAAGCGTCAAGGAACTGCTGGGCATCACAAT
CATGGAGCGATCCAGCTTCGAGAAAAACCCCATCGACTTTCTCGAAGCGAAAGGATATAAAGAGGTCAAA
AAAGACCTCATCATTAAGCTGCCCAAGTACTCTCTCTTTGAGCTTGAAAACGGCCGGAAACGAATGCTCG
CTAGTGCGGGCGAGCTGCAGAAAGGTAACGAGCTGGCACTGCCCTCTAAATACGTTAATTTCTTGTATCT
GGCCAGCCACTATGAAAAGCTCAAAGGGTCTCCCGAAGATAATGAGCAGAAGCAGCTGTTCGTGGAACAA
CACAAACACTACCTTGATGAGATCATCGAGCAAATAAGCGAGTTCTCCAAAAGAGTGATCCTCGCCGACG
CTAACCTCGATAAGGTGCTTTCTGCTTACAATAAGCACAGGGATAAGCCCATCAGGGAGCAGGCAGAAAA
CATTATCCACTTGTTTACTCTGACCAACTTGGGCGCGCCTGCAGCCTTCAAGTACTTCGACACCACCATA
GACAGAAAGCGGTACACCTCTACAAAGGAGGTCCTGGACGCCACACTGATTCATCAGTCAATTACGGGGC
TCTATGAAACAAGAATCGACCTCTCTCAGCTCGGTGGAGACGGCACCGGCGGGCCCAAGAAGAAGAGGAA
GGTATACCCATACGATGTTCCTGACTATGCGGGCTATCCCTATGACGTCCCGGACTATGCAGGATCGTAT
CCTTATGACGTTCCAGATTACGCTGGATCCGCCGCTCCGGCAGCTAAGAAAAAGAAACTGGATTTCGAAT
CCGGAGAATTCGGGGCCCAGCCGGCCAGATCTATGGCGGAAGCGGGTATCACCGGCACGTGGTACAACCA
GTCTGGTTCTACCTTCACCGTTACCGCGGGTGCGGACGGTAACCTGACCGGTCAGTACGAAAACCGTGCG
CAGGGCACTGGTTGCCAGAACTCTCCGTACACCCTGACCGGTCGTTACAACGGTACCAAACTGGAATGGC
GTGTTGAATGGAACAACTCTACCGAAAACTGCCACTCTCGTACCGAATGGCGTGGTCAGTACCAGGGTGG
TGCGGAAGCGCGTATCAACACCCAGTGGAACCTGACCTACGAAGGTGGTTCTGGTCCGGCGACCGAACAG
GGTCAGGACACCTTCACCAAAGTTAAACCGTCTGCGGCGTCTGGATCCCCCGGGGGATCCACTAGTTCTA
GAGGATCCGCCGCTCCCGCCGCCAAGCGCGTGAAGCTGGACGGCGGCAGCGGCGGCGGCAGCGGCGGCGG
CAGCGGCTCCGGACCGGCAGCTAAGAGGGTGAAACTGGATTGATAAGCGGCCGCCACCGCGGTGGAGCTC
CAGCTTTTGTTCCCTTTAGTGAGGGTTAATCTCGATGAGTTTGGACAAACCACAACTAGAATGCAGTGAA
AAAAATGCTTTATTTGTGAAATTTGTGATGCTATTGCTTTATTTGTAACCATTATAAGCTGCAATAAACA
AGTTAACAACAACAATTGCATTCATTTTATGTTTCAGGTTCAGGGGGAGGTGTGGGAGGTTTTTTAAAGC
AAGTAAAACCTCTACAAATGTGGTACTTAAGAGGGGGAGACCAAAGGGCGAGACGTTAAGGCCTCACGTG
ACATGTGAGCAAAAGGCCAGCAAAAGGCCAGGAACCGTAAAAAGGCCGCGTTGCTGGCGTTTTTCCATAG
GCTCCGCCCCCCTGACGAGCATCACAAAAATCGACGCTCAAGTCAGAGGTGGCGAAACCCGACAGGACTA
TAAAGATACCAGGCGTTTCCCCCTGGAAGCTCCCTCGTGCGCTCTCCTGTTCCGACCCTGCCGCTTACGG
GATACCTGTCCGCCTTTCTCCCTTCGGGAAGCGTGGCGCTTTCTCATAGCTCACGCTGTAGGTATCTCAG
TTCGGTGTAGGTCGTTCGCTCCAAGCTGGGCTGTGTGCACGAACCCCCCGTTCAGCCCGACCGCTGCGCC
TTATCCGGTAACTATCGTCTTGAGTCCAACCCGGTAAGACACGACTTATCGCCACTGGCAGCAGCCACTG
GTAACAGGATTAGCAGAGCGAGGTATGTAGGCGGTGCTACAGAGTTCTTGAAGTGGTGGCCTAACTACGG
CTACACTAGAAGAACAGTATTTGGTATCTGCGCTCTGCTGAAGCCAGTTACCTTCGGAAAAAGAGTTGGT
AGCTCTTGATCCGGCAAACAAACCACCGCTGGTAGCGGTGGTTTTTTTGTTTGCAAGCAGCAGATTACGC
GCAGAAAAAAAGGATCTCAAGAAGATCCTTTGATCTTTTCTACGGGGTCTGACGCTCAGTGGAACGAAAA
CTCACGTTAAGGGATTTTGGTCATGCCGTCTCAGAAGAACTCGTCAAGAAGGCGATAGAAGGCGATGCGC
TGCGAATCGGGAGCGGCGATACCGTAAAGCACGAGGAAGCGGTCAGCCCATTCGCCGCCAAGCTCTTCAG
CAATATCACGGGTAGCCAACGCTATGTCCTGATAGCGGTCCGCCACACCCAGCCGGCCACAGTCGATGAA
TCCAGAAAAGCGGCCATTTTCCACCATGATATTCGGCAAGCAGGCATCGCCATGGGTCACGACGAGATCC
TCGCCGTCGGGCATGCTCGCCTTGAGCCTGGCGAACAGTTCGGCTGGCGCGAGCCCCTGATGCTCTTCGT
CCAGATCATCCTGATCGACAAGACCGGCTTCCATCCGAGTACGTGCTCTCTCGATGCGATGTTTCGCTTG
GTGGTCGAATGGGCAGGTAGCCGGATCAAGCGTATGCAGCCGCCGCATTGCATCAGCCATGATGGATACT
TTCTCGGCAGGAGCAAGGTGAGATGACAGGAGATCCTGCCCCGGCACTTCGCCCAATAGCAGCCAGTCCC
TTCCCGCTTCAGTGACAACGTCGAGTACAGCTGCGCAAGGAACGCCCGTCGTGGCCAGCCACGATAGCCG
CGCTGCCTCGTCTTGCAGTTCATTCAGGGCACCGGACAGGTCGGTCTTGACAAAAAGAACCGGGCGCCCC
TGCGCTGACAGCCGGAACACGGCGGCATCAGAGCAGCCGATTGTCTGTTGTGCCCAGTCATAGCCGAATA
GCCTCTCCACCCAAGCGGCCGGAGAACCTGCGTGCAATCCATCTTGTTCAATCATAATATTATTGAAGCA
TTTATCAGGGTTCGTCTCGTCCCGGTCTCCTCCCATGCATG
